Addgene plasmid #56173: mCardinal-PMP-N-10
Purpose: Localization: Peroxisomes, Excitation: 604, Emission: 659
Depositing lab: Michael Davidson. Depositing organization: Florida State University, Tallahassee. Publication: Non-invasive intravital imaging of cellular differentiation with a bright red-excitable fluorescent protein. Chu J, Haynes RD, Corbel SY, Li P, Gonzalez-Gonzalez E, Burg JS, Ataie NJ, Lam AJ, Cranfill PJ, Baird MA, Davidson MW, Ng HL, Garcia KC, Contag CH, Shen K, Blau HM, Lin MZ. Nat Methods. 2014 Mar 16. doi: 10.1038/nmeth.2888. PubMed 24633408.
Backbone
  Vector backbone: mCardinal-N1
  Backbone size w/o insert (bp): 4750
  Vector type: Mammalian Expression
  Selectable markers: Neomycin (select with G418)
Growth in bacteria
  Bacterial resistance: Kanamycin, 50 μg/mL
  Growth temperature: 37°C
  Growth strain: DH5alpha
  Copy number: High Copy
Gene/Insert
  Gene/Insert name: PMP (alt name: NM_018663.1)
  Species: H. sapiens (human)
  Entrez Gene: PXMP2 (a.k.a. PMP22)
  Promoter: CMV
  Tag / fusion protein: mCardinal (C terminal on backbone)
  Cloning method: Unknown
  Sequencing primers: 5′ CMV-F; 3′ SV40pA-R
Terms and licenses: Academic/Nonprofit Terms; Industry Terms
Depositor comments: . Excitation = 604; Emission = 659
How to cite: mCardinal-PMP-N-10 was a gift from Michael Davidson (Addgene plasmid # 56173 ; http://n2t.net/addgene:56173 ; RRID:Addgene_56173)
