[The description below was written by a language model from this plasmid's Addgene catalogue record.]
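Description:
mCardinal-PMP-N-10 is a mammalian expression plasmid built on the mCardinal-N1 backbone (about 4.75 kb without the insert), designed to label peroxisomes with a far-red fluorescent protein. It is maintained in E. coli as a high-copy plasmid under kanamycin selection, and it carries a neomycin resistance marker so that transfected mammalian cells can be selected with G418. The record gives no feature table, so the origins of replication and the promoters driving the resistance marker are not itemised. The SV40pA-R sequencing primer implies an SV40 polyadenylation signal downstream of the expression cassette.

The insert is human PMP, annotated as PXMP2 (also called PMP22), a peroxisomal membrane protein. It is placed under the CMV promoter, a strong constitutive promoter for mammalian cells. In this N1-style arrangement the gene of interest sits upstream of the fluorescent protein, so mCardinal is fused to the C terminus of PMP. The "10" in the name probably refers to the length of the linker between the two parts, but the record does not say so. The PMP portion targets the fusion to the peroxisome, which concentrates the mCardinal signal on these organelles. mCardinal is recorded with an excitation peak of 604 nm and an emission peak of 659 nm, so it can be excited with red light and detected in the far-red range.

The construct serves as a peroxisome localization marker for fluorescence microscopy of transiently or stably transfected mammalian cells. Its far-red spectrum makes it suitable for multicolour imaging alongside green or orange reporters. The cloning method is listed as unknown.
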