>Addgene plasmid #56173 | mCardinal-PMP-N-10 | depositor partial sequence | sequence record 87072 | insert sequence
GATCCGCTAGCGCTACCGGACTCAGATCTGCCACCATGGCGCCGGCCGCGTCCAGGCTGCGGGCCGAAGC
CGGGCTCGGGGCGCTGCCGCGGCGGGCGCTCGCCCAGTACTTGCTCTTCCTGCGGCTCTACCCGGTGCTC
ACCAAGGCGGCCACCAGTGGCATTTTGTCAGCACTTGGGAACTTCCTGGCCCAGATGATTGAGAAGAAGC
GGAAAAAAGAAAACTCTAGAAGTCTGGATGTCGGTGGGCCTCTGAGATATGCCGTTTACGGGTTCTTCTT
CACAGGGCCGCTGAGTCACTTCTTCTACTTCTTCATGGAACATTGGATCCCTCCTGAGGTCCCCCTGGCA
GGGCTCAGGAGGCTTCTCCTGGACCGCCTCGTCTTTGCACCGGCCTTCCTCATGTTGTTCTTCCTCATCA
TGAACTTTCTGGAGGGGAAAGACGCCTCAGCCTTCGCCGCCAAGATGAGGGGGGGCTTCTGGCCGGCGCT
GAGGATGAACTGGCGGGTGTGGACGCCACTACAGTTCATCAACATCAACTACGTCCCTCTGAAGTTCCGG
GTGCTCTTCGCCAACCTGGCAGCTCTGTTCTGGTATGCCTACCTGGCCTCCTTGGGGAAGAGCGGCTCCG
GTAGCGGACCGGTCGCCACC
[732 nt withheld, positions 651-1382]
TAAGCGGCCGCGACTCTAGATCATAATCAGCCATA
