>Addgene plasmid #56173 | mCardinal-PMP-N-10 | addgene partial sequence | sequence record 136318 | mKate2-TurboRFP-R 5'-TGAAGTGGTGGTTGTTCACG-3'
CTTGATCAGCTCCTCGCCCTTGCTCACCATGGTGGCGACCGGTCCGCTACCGGAGCCGCTCTTCCCCAAG
GAGGCCAGGTAGGCATACCAGAACAGAGCTGCCAGGTTGGCGAAGAGCACCCGGAACTTCAGAGGGACGT
AGTTGATGTTGATGAACTGTAGTGGCGTCCACACCCGCCAGTTCATCCTCAGCGCCGGCCAGAAGCCCCC
CCTCATCTTGGCGGCGAAGGCTGAGGCGTCTTTCCCCTCCAGAAAGTTCATGATGAGGAAGAACAACATG
AGGAAGGCCGGTGCAAAGACGAGGCGGTCCAGGAGAAGCCTCCTGAGCCCTGCCAGGGGGACCTCAGGAG
GGATCCAATGTTCCATGAAGAAGTAGAAGAAGTGACTCAGCGGCCCTGTGAAGAAGAACCCGTAAACGGC
ATATCTCAGAGGCCCACCGACATCCAGACTTCTAGAGTTTTCTTTTTTCCGCTTCTTCTCAATCATCTGG
GCCAGGAAGTTCCCAAGTGCTGACAAAATGCCACTGGTGGCCGCCTTGGTGAGCACCGGGTAGAGCCGCA
GGAAGAGCAAGTACTGGGCGAGCGCCCGCCGCGGCAGCGCCCCGAGCCCGGCTTCGGCCCGCAGCCTGGA
CGCGGCCGGCGCCATGGTGGCAGATCTGAGTCCGGTAGCGCTAGCGGATCTGACGGTTCACTAAACCAGC
TCTGCTTATATAGACCTCCCACCGTACACGCCTACCGCCCATTTGCGTCAATGGGGCGG
